Addgene plasmid #99838: env8 selectivity (d')
Purpose: mNeonGreen reporter that places expression of a fluorescent protein reporter (mNeonGreen) under control of the env8HyCbl riboswitch.
Depositing lab: Robert Batey. Depositing organization: University of Colorado, Boulder. Publication: Cobalamin Riboswitches Exhibit a Broad Range of Ability to Discriminate between Methylcobalamin and Adenosylcobalamin. Polaski JT, Webster SM, Johnson JE Jr, Batey RT. J Biol Chem. 2017 May 8. pii: jbc.M117.787176. doi: 10.1074/jbc.M117.787176. PubMed 28483920.
Backbone
  Vector backbone: pRR5
  Vector type: Bacterial Expression
Growth in bacteria
  Bacterial resistance: Ampicillin, 100 μg/mL
  Growth temperature: 37°C
  Growth strain: DH5alpha
  Copy number: Low Copy
Gene/Insert
  Gene/Insert name: env8 selectivity (d')
  Mutation: A20G, A68G, G-C pairs in P1 and P3, G12A, G10U delta A8
  Tag / fusion protein: mNeonGreen (C terminal on insert)
  Cloning method: Restriction Enzyme; 5′ cloning site unknown (unknown if destroyed); 3′ cloning site unknown (unknown if destroyed)
Terms and licenses: Academic/Nonprofit Terms; Industry Terms: Not Available to Industry
Depositor comments: Selectivity switch from MeCbl to AdoCbl
How to cite: env8 selectivity (d') was a gift from Robert Batey (Addgene plasmid # 99838 ; http://n2t.net/addgene:99838 ; RRID:Addgene_99838)
