[The description below was written by a language model from this plasmid's Addgene catalogue record.]
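Description:
env8 selectivity (d') is a bacterial expression plasmid built on the pRR5 backbone. It acts as a fluorescent reporter for the activity of an engineered cobalamin riboswitch. It is maintained in E. coli as a low-copy plasmid under ampicillin selection. The record does not name the origin of replication or the promoter that drives the reporter transcript, the cloning sites used to insert the riboswitch are listed as unknown, and no feature table is available.

The payload is a variant of the env8HyCbl riboswitch placed upstream of mNeonGreen, a bright green-yellow fluorescent protein recorded as a C-terminal fusion on the insert. Riboswitches are structured RNA elements in the leader of an mRNA that bind a small-molecule ligand and change expression of the downstream gene in response. Here, cellular fluorescence therefore reports how the riboswitch responds to cobalamin derivatives. This variant carries a set of changes relative to the parental sequence: A20G, A68G, G-C base pairs introduced in the P1 and P3 helices, G12A, G10U and deletion of A8. According to the depositor's comment, these mutations switch the riboswitch's selectivity from methylcobalamin (MeCbl) to adenosylcobalamin (AdoCbl).

The construct belongs to a study of how well cobalamin riboswitches discriminate between methylcobalamin and adenosylcobalamin. It is suited to cell-based assays that compare ligand-dependent regulation of mNeonGreen across riboswitch variants, and so to identifying the nucleotides and helical features that determine which form of cobalamin is recognised.
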