>Addgene plasmid #99838 | env8 selectivity (d') | addgene full sequence | sequence record 192115 | Addgene NGS Result
GGCCTGAATCATGGTGGGGAAGTGACGTGAAATTCGTCCAGATTACTTGATACGGTTATACTCCGAGTGC
CACCCAGGCCATACAACATACAACATACAGAGCAAGGAGACTCAACATGCTGATGATTACGCCAAGCTTG
CATGCCTGCAGGTCGACTCTAGAGGATCCCCGGGTACCGGTAGAAAAAATGGTGAGCAAGGGCGAGGAGG
ATAACATGGCCTCTCTCCCAGCGACACATGAGTTACACATCTTTGGCTCCATCAACGGTGTGGACTTTGA
CATGGTGGGTCAGGGCACCGGCAATCCAAATGATGGTTATGAGGAGTTAAACCTGAAGTCCACCAAGGGT
GACCTCCAGTTCTCCCCCTGGATTCTGGTCCCTCATATCGGGTATGGCTTCCATCAGTACCTGCCCTACC
CTGACGGGATGTCGCCTTTCCAGGCCGCCATGGTAGATGGCTCCGGATACCAAGTCCATCGCACAATGCA
GTTTGAAGATGGTGCCTCCCTTACTGTTAACTACCGCTACACCTACGAGGGAAGCCACATCAAAGGAGAG
GCCCAGGTGAAGGGGACTGGTTTCCCTGCTGACGGTCCTGTGATGACCAACTCGCTGACCGCTGCGGACT
GGTGCAGGTCGAAGAAGACTTACCCCAACGACAAAACCATCATCAGTACCTTTAAGTGGAGTTACACCAC
TGGAAATGGCAAGCGCTACCGGAGCACTGCGCGGACCACCTACACCTTTGCCAAGCCAATGGCGGCTAAC
TATCTGAAGAACCAGCCGATGTACGTGTTCCGTAAGACGGAGCTCAAGCACTCCAAGACCGAGCTCAACT
TCAAGGAGTGGCAAAAGGCCTTTACCGATGTGATGGGCATGGACGAGCTGTACAAGTAAGAATTCCAACT
GAGCGCCGGTCGCTACCATTACCAACTTGTCTGGTGTCAAAAATAATAGGCCTACTAGTCGGCCGTACGG
GCCCTTTCGTCTCGCGCGTTTCGGTGATGACGGTGAAAACCTCTGACACATGCAGCTCCCGGAGACGGTC
ACAGCTTGTCTGTAAGCGGATGCCGGGAGCAGACAAGCCCGTCAGGGCGCGTCAGCGGGTGTTGGCGGGT
GTCGGGGCTGGCTTAACTATGCGGCATCAGAGCAGATTGTACTGAGAGTGCACCATATGCGGTGTGAAAT
ACCGCACAGATGCGTAAGGAGAAAATACCGCATCAGGCGGCCTTAAGGGCCTCGTGATACGCCTATTTTT
ATAGGTTAATGTCATGATAATAATGGTTTCTTAGACGTCAGGTGGCACTTTTCGGGGAAATGTGCGCGGA
ACCCCTATTTGTTTATTTTTCTAAATACATTCAAATATGTATCCGCTCATGAGACAATAACCCTGATAAA
TGCTTCAATAATATTGAAAAAGGAAGAGTATGAGTATTCAACATTTCCGTGTCGCCCTTATTCCCTTTTT
TGCGGCATTTTGCCTTCCTGTTTTTGCTCACCCAGAAACGCTGGTGAAAGTAAAAGATGCTGAAGATCAG
TTGGGTGCACGAGTGGGTTACATCGAACTGGATCTCAACAGCGGTAAGATCCTTGAGAGTTTTCGCCCCG
AAGAACGTTTTCCAATGATGAGCACTTTTAAAGTTCTGCTATGTGGCGCGGTATTATCCCGTGTTGACGC
CGGGCAAGAGCAACTCGGTCGCCGCATACACTATTCTCAGAATGACTTGGTTGAGTACTCACCAGTCACA
GAAAAGCATCTTACGGATGGCATGACAGTAAGAGAATTATGCAGTGCTGCCATAACCATGAGTGATAACA
CTGCGGCCAACTTACTTCTGACAACGATCGGAGGACCGAAGGAGCTAACCGCTTTTTTGCACAACATGGG
GGATCATGTAACTCGCCTTGATCGTTGGGAACCGGAGCTGAATGAAGCCATACCAAACGACGAGCGTGAC
ACCACGATGCCTGCAGCAATGGCAACAACGTTGCGCAAACTATTAACTGGCGAACTACTTACTCTAGCTT
CCCGGCAACAATTAATAGACTGGATGGAGGCGGATAAAGTTGCAGGACCACTTCTGCGCTCGGCCCTTCC
GGCTGGCTGGTTTATTGCTGATAAATCTGGAGCCGGTGAGCGTGGGTCTCGCGGTATCATTGCAGCACTG
GGGCCAGATGGTAAGCCCTCCCGTATCGTAGTTATCTACACGACGGGGAGTCAGGCAACTATGGATGAAC
GAAATAGACAGATCGCTGAGATAGGTGCCTCACTGATTAAGCATTGGTAACTGTCAGACCAAGTTTACTC
ATATATACTTTAGATTGATTTAAAACTTCATTTTTAATTTAAAAGGATCTAGGTGAAGATCCTTTTTGAT
AATCTCATGACCAAAATCCCTTAACGTGAGTTTTCGTTCCACTGAGCGTCAGACCCCGTAGAAAAGATCA
AAGGATCTTCTTGAGATCCTTTTTTTCTGCGCGTAATCTGCTGCTTGCAAACAAAAAAACCACCGCTACC
AGCGGTGGTTTGTTTGCCGGATCAAGAGCTACCAACTCTTTTTCCGAAGGTAACTGGCTTCAGCAGAGCG
CAGATACCAAATACTGTCCTTCTAGTGTAGCCGTAGTTAGGCCACCACTTCAAGAACTCTGTAGCACCGC
CTACATACCTCGCTCTGCTAATCCTGTTACCAGTGGCTGCTGCCAGTGGCGATAAGTCGTGTCTTACCGG
GTTGGACTCAAGACGATAGTTACCGGATAAGGCGCAGCGGTCGGGCTGAACGGGGGGTTCGTGCACACAG
CCCAGCTTGGAGCGAACGACCTACACCGAACTGAGATACCTACAGCGTGAGCTATGAGAAAGCGCCACGC
TTCCCGAAGGGAGAAAGGCGGACAGGTATCCGGTAAGCGGCAGGGTCGGAACAGGAGAGCGCACGAGGGA
GCTTCCAGGGGGAAACGCCTGGTATCTTTATAGTCCTGTCGGGTTTCGCCACCTCTGACTTGAGCGTCGA
TTTTTGTGATGCTCGTCAGGGGGGCGGAGCCTATGGAAAAACGCCAGCAACGCGGCCTTTTTACGGTTCC
TGGCCTTTTGCTGGCCTTTTGCTCACATGTTCTTTCCTGCGTTATCCCCTGATTCTGTGGATAACCGTAT
TACCGCCTTTGAGTGAGCTGATACCGCTCGCCGCAGCCGAACGACCGAGCGCAGCGAGTCAGTGAGCGAG
GAAGCGGAAGAGCGCCTGATGCGGTATTTTCTCCTTACGCATCTGTGCGGTATTTCACACCGCATATGGT
GCACTCTCAGTACAATCTGCTCTGATGCCGCATAGTTAAGCCAGTATACACTCCGCTATCGCTACGTGAC
TGGGTCATGGCTGCGCCCCGACACCCGCCAACACCCGCTGACGCGCCCTGACGGGCTTGTCTGCTCCCGG
CATCCGCTTACAGACAAGCTGTGACCGTCTCCGGGAGCTGCATGTGTCAGAGGTTTTCACCGTCATCACC
GAAACGCGCGAGGCAGCTGCGGTAAAGCTCATCAGCGTGGTCGTGAAGCGATTCACAGATGTCTGCCTGT
TCATCCGCGTCCAGCTCGTTGAGTTTCTCCAGAAGCGTTAATGTCTGGCTTCTGATAAAGCGGGCCATGT
TAAGGGCGGTTTTTTCCTGTTTGGTCACTGATGCCTCCGTGTAAGGGGGATTTCTGTTCATGGGGGTAAT
GATACCGATGAAACGAGAGAGGATGCTCACGATACGGGTTACTGATGATGAACATGCCCGGTTACTGGAA
CGTTGTGAGGGTAAACAACTGGCGGTATGGATGCGGCGGGACCAGAGAAAAATCACTCAGGGTCAATGCC
AGCGCTTCGTTAATACAGATGTAGGTGTTCCACAGGGTAGCCAGCAGCATCCTGCGATGCAGATCCGGAA
CATAATGGTGCAGGGCGCTGACTTCCGCGTTTCCAGACTTTACGAAACACGGAAACCGAAGACCATTCAT
GTTGTTGCTCAGGTCGCAGACGTTTTGCAGCAGCAGTCGCTTCACGTTCGCTCGCGTATCGGTGATTCAT
TCTGCTAACCAGTAAGGCAACCCCGCCAGCCTAGCCGGGTCCTCAACGACAGGAGCACGATCATGCGCAC
CCGTGGCCAGGACCCAACGCTGCCCGAGAATGCGCATTGTTGCCTGGCGGCAGTAGCGCGGTGGTCCCAC
CTGACCCCATGCCGAACTCAGAAGCGAAACGCCGTAGCGCCGATGGTAGTGTGGGGTCTCCCCATGCGAG
AGTAGGGAACTGCCAGGCATCAAATAAAACGAAAGGCTCAGTCGAAAGACTGGGCCTTTCGTTTTATCTG
TTGTTTGTCGGTGAACGCTCTCCTGAGTAGGACAAATCCGCCGGGAGCGGATTTGAACGTTGCGAAGCAA
CGGCCCGGAGGGTGGCGGGCAGGACGCCCGCCATAAACTGCCAGGCATCAAATTAAGCAGAAGGCCATCC
TGACGGATGGCCTTTTTGCGCTAGCCACAGCTAACACCACGTCGTCCCTATCTGCTGCCCTAGGTCTATG
AGTGGTTGCTGGATAACTTTACGGGCATGCATAAGGCTCGTATAATATATTCATATAATAAT
