>Addgene plasmid #99838 | env8 selectivity (d') | depositor partial sequence | sequence record 192105 | env8 selectivity (d') sequence 113 bps
GGCCTGAATCATGGTGGGGAAGTGACGTGAAATTCGTCCAGATTACTTGATACGGTTATACTCCGAGTGC
CACCCAGGCCATACAACATACAACATACAGAGCAAGGAGACTC
